>Addgene plasmid #195065 | pUb FLAG-Mts | addgene full sequence | sequence record 384320 | Addgene NGS Result
GACGAAAGGGCCTCGTGATACGCCTATTTTTATAGGTTAATGTCATGATAATAATGGTTTCTTAGACGTC
AGGTGGCACTTTTCGGGGAAATGTGCGCGGAACCCCTATTTGTTTATTTTTCTAAATACATTCAAATATG
TATCCGCTCATGAGACAATAACCCTGATAAATGCTTCAATAATATTGAAAAAGGAAGAGTATGAGTATTC
AACATTTCCGTGTCGCCCTTATTCCCTTTTTTGCGGCATTTTGCCTTCCTGTTTTTGCTCACCCAGAAAC
GCTGGTGAAAGTAAAAGATGCTGAAGATCAGTTGGGTGCACGAGTGGGTTACATCGAACTGGATCTCAAC
AGCGGTAAGATCCTTGAGAGTTTTCGCCCCGAAGAACGTTTTCCAATGATGAGCACTTTTAAAGTTCTGC
TATGTGGCGCGGTATTATCCCGTATTGACGCCGGGCAAGAGCAACTCGGTCGCCGCATACACTATTCTCA
GAATGACTTGGTTGAGTACTCACCAGTCACAGAAAAGCATCTTACGGATGGCATGACAGTAAGAGAATTA
TGCAGTGCTGCCATAACCATGAGTGATAACACTGCGGCCAACTTACTTCTGACAACGATCGGAGGACCGA
AGGAGCTAACCGCTTTTTTGCACAACATGGGGGATCATGTAACTCGCCTTGATCGTTGGGAACCGGAGCT
GAATGAAGCCATACCAAACGACGAGCGTGACACCACGATGCCTGTAGCAATGGCAACAACGTTGCGCAAA
CTATTAACTGGCGAACTACTTACTCTAGCTTCCCGGCAACAATTAATAGACTGGATGGAGGCGGATAAAG
TTGCAGGACCACTTCTGCGCTCGGCCCTTCCGGCTGGCTGGTTTATTGCTGATAAATCTGGAGCCGGTGA
GCGTGGGTCTCGCGGTATCATTGCAGCACTGGGGCCAGATGGTAAGCCCTCCCGTATCGTAGTTATCTAC
ACGACGGGGAGTCAGGCAACTATGGATGAACGAAATAGACAGATCGCTGAGATAGGTGCCTCACTGATTA
AGCATTGGTAACTGTCAGACCAAGTTTACTCATATATACTTTAGATTGATTTAAAACTTCATTTTTAATT
TAAAAGGATCTAGGTGAAGATCCTTTTTGATAATCTCATGACCAAAATCCCTTAACGTGAGTTTTCGTTC
CACTGAGCGTCAGACCCCGTAGAAAAGATCAAAGGATCTTCTTGAGATCCTTTTTTTCTGCGCGTAATCT
GCTGCTTGCAAACAAAAAAACCACCGCTACCAGCGGTGGTTTGTTTGCCGGATCAAGAGCTACCAACTCT
TTTTCCGAAGGTAACTGGCTTCAGCAGAGCGCAGATACCAAATACTGTTCTTCTAGTGTAGCCGTAGTTA
GGCCACCACTTCAAGAACTCTGTAGCACCGCCTACATACCTCGCTCTGCTAATCCTGTTACCAGTGGCTG
CTGCCAGTGGCGATAAGTCGTGTCTTACCGGGTTGGACTCAAGACGATAGTTACCGGATAAGGCGCAGCG
GTCGGGCTGAACGGGGGGTTCGTGCACACAGCCCAGCTTGGAGCGAACGACCTACACCGAACTGAGATAC
CTACAGCGTGAGCTATGAGAAAGCGCCACGCTTCCCGAAGGGAGAAAGGCGGACAGGTATCCGGTAAGCG
GCAGGGTCGGAACAGGAGAGCGCACGAGGGAGCTTCCAGGGGGAAACGCCTGGTATCTTTATAGTCCTGT
CGGGTTTCGCCACCTCTGACTTGAGCGTCGATTTTTGTGATGCTCGTCAGGGGGGCGGAGCCTATGGAAA
AACGCCAGCAACGCGGCCTTTTTACGGTTCCTGGCCTTTTGCTGGCCTTTTGCTCACATGTTCTTTCCTG
CGTTATCCCCTGATTCTGTGGATAACCGTATTACCGCCTTTGAGTGAGCTGATACCGCTCGCCGCAGCCG
AACGACCGAGCGCAGCGAGTCAGTGAGCGAGGAAGCGGAAGAGCGCCCAATACGCAAACCGCCTCTCCCC
GCGCGTTGGCCGATTCATTAATGCAGCTGGCACGACAGGTTTCCCGACTGGAAAGCGGGCAGTGAGCGCA
ACGCAATTAATGTGAGTTAGCTCACTCATTAGGCACCCCAGGCTTTACACTTTATGCTTCCGGCTCGTAT
GTTGTGTGGAATTGTGAGCGGATAACAATTTCACACAGGAAACAGCTATGACCATGATTACGCCAAGCTT
TGTCGCCGGAACGCAGCGACAGAGATTCCAATGTGTCCGTATCTTTCAGGCTTTTGCCCTTCAGTTCCAG
ACGAAGCGACTGGCGATTCGCGTGTGGGGTCTGCTTCAGGGTCTTGTGAATTAGGGCGCGCAGATCGCCG
ATGGGCGTGGCGCCGGAGGGCACCTTCACCTTGCCGTACGGCTTGCTGTTCTTCGCGTTCAAAATCTCCA
GCTCCATTTTGCTTTCGGTGCGCTTGCAATCAGTACTGTCCAAAATCGAAAATCGCCGAACCGTAGTGTG
ACCGTGCGGGGCTCTGCGAAAATAAACTTTTTTAGGTATATGGCCACACACGGGGAAAGCACAGTGGATT
ATATGTTTTAATATTATAATATGCAGGTTTTCATTACTTATCCAGATGTAAGCCCACTTAAAGCGATTTA
ACAATTATTTGCCGAAAGAGTATAAACAAATTTCACTTAAAAATGGATTAAGAAAAGCTAGCTTGTGTAA
GATTATGCGCAGCGTTGCCAGATAGCTCCATTTAAAACACTTCAAAAACAATAAGTTTTGAAAATATATA
CATAAATAGCAGTCGTTGCCGCAACGCTCAACACATCACACTTTTAAAACACCCTTTACCTACACAGAAT
TACTTTTTAAATTTCCAGTCAAGCTGCGAGTTTCAAAATTATAGCCGGTAGAGAAGACAGTGCTATTTCA
AAAGCAAACTAACAAGGGTCTTAAATTCCAAAACACCAATCCTAACAAGCCTTGGACTTTTGTAAGTTTA
GATCAAAGGTGGCATTGCATTCAATGTCATGGTAAGAAGTAGGTCGTCTAGGTAGAAATCCTCATTCAGC
CGGTCAAGTCAGTACGAGAAAGGTCTCAATTTGAAATTGTCTTAAAAATATTTTATTGTTTTGTACTGTG
GTGAGTTTAAACGAAAAACACAAAAAAAAAGTGATACACAGAAATCATAAAAAATTTTAATACAAGGTAT
TCGTACGTATCAAAAACATTTCGGCACAATTTTTTTTCTCTGTACTAAAGTGTTACGAACACTACGGTAT
TTTTTAGTGATTTTCAACGGACACCGAAGGTATATAAACAGCGTTCGCGAACGGTCGCCTTCAAAACCAA
TTGACATTTGCAGCAGCAAGTACAAGTAGAAAGTAAAGCGCAATCAGCGAAAAATTTATACTTAATTGTT
GGTGATTAAAGTACAATTAAAAGAACATTCTCGAAAGTCACAAGAAACGTAAGTTTTTAACTCGCTGTTA
CCAATTAGTAATAAGAGCAACAAGACGTTGAGTAATTTCAAGAAAAACTGCATTTCAAGGTCTTTGTTCG
GCCATTTTTTTTTATTCAACGCTCTACGTAATTACAAAATAAGAAATTGGCAGCCACGCATCTTGTTTTC
CCAATGAATTGGCATCAAAACGCAAACAAATCTATAAATAAAACTTGCGTGTTGATTTTCGCCAAGATTT
ATTGGCAAATTGTGAAATTCGCAGTGACGCATTTGAAAATTCGAGAAATCACGAACGCACTCGATCGAGC
ATTTGTGTGCATGTTATTAGTTAGTTGTTTAGTTAATTGAAGTATTTTACCAACGAAATCCACTTATTTT
TAGCTGAAATAGAGTAGGTTGCTTAAACAAAGCCACGTCTGAAAATTTCTTATTGCTTGTAGTTGTGACG
TCACCATATACACACAAAATAATGTGTATGCATGCATTTCAGCTGTGTATATATACATGCACACACTCGC
AACACGAAAACGATGACGAAGCAACGGAACAAAGGTTTCTCAACTACCCTTTGTTCCCTGTTTCTTCGCT
TTCCTTTGTTCCAATATTCGTAGAGGGTTAATAGGGGTTTCTCAACAAAGTTGGCGTCGATAAATAAGTT
TCCCATTTTTATTCCCCAGCCAGGAAGTTAGTTTCAATAGTTTTGTAATTTCAACGAAACTCATTTGATT
TCGTACTAATTTTCCACATCTCTATTTTCTGCCCGCAGAATAATCCAAACTGCAGGTCGACTCTAGCTAG
AGGAAGCTTATGGACTACAAAGACCATGACGGTGATTATAAAGATCATGATATCGATTACAAGGATGACG
ATGACAAGGATCCACTAGTCGAGGATAAAGCAACAACAAAAGATCTTGATCAATGGATTGAGCAGTTGAA
CGAATGCAATCAGTTGACAGAGACACAAGTTCGCACCCTCTGCGACAAGGCCAAGGAGATTCTCTCCAAG
GAGTCCAATGTGCAGGAGGTAAAATGCCCGGTGACAGTGTGCGGAGATGTCCACGGTCAGTTTCACGACC
TCATGGAGCTCTTCCGGATAGGCGGCAAGTCTCCGGACACCAACTACCTGTTCATGGGCGACTACGTGGA
CCGTGGATACTACTCCGTGGAGACCGTGACCCTTCTGGTGGCCCTGAAGGTTCGCTATCGCGAGCGCATC
ACCATCCTGCGCGGTAACCACGAGTCGCGCCAGATCACACAGGTGTACGGCTTCTACGACGAGTGCCTGC
GCAAGTATGGCAATGCCAACGTTTGGAAGTACTTCACGGATCTGTTCGACTACTTGCCACTGACGGCACT
CGTCGACGGGCAGATCTTCTGCCTGCACGGAGGCCTCAGTCCCTCGATCGACAGTCTGGATCACATTCGG
GCCCTCGATCGCTTGCAGGAGGTTCCGCACGAGGGTCCCATGTGCGATCTGCTCTGGTCCGATCCCGATG
ACAGGGGTGGCTGGGGAATCTCGCCTCGTGGCGCCGGTTACACCTTTGGCCAGGATATTTCGGAAACCTT
TAACAACACAAACGGCCTGACACTGGTGTCGCGCGCCCATCAGCTGGTGATGGAGGGCTACAACTGGTGT
CACGATCGCAATGTGGTCACAATATTCTCAGCGCCAAACTATTGCTACCGCTGTGGCAACCAAGCGGCTC
TTATGGAACTGGATGATTCACTTAAATTTTCATTCCTACAATTTGACCCAGCACCCAGGCGCGGGGAGCC
TCATGTTACGCGAAGAACACCCGATTATTTCCTTTAATCTAGAGGGCCCGCGGTTCGAAGGTAAGCCTAT
CCCTAACCCTCTCCTCGGTCTCGATTCTACGCGTACCGGTCATCATCACCATCACCATTGAGTTTATCTG
ACTAAATCTTAGTTTGTATTGTCATGTTTTAATACAATATGTTATGTTTAAATATGTTTTTAATAAATTT
TATAAAATAATTTCAACTTTTATTGTAACAACATTGTCCATTTACACACTCCTTTCAAGCGCGTGGGATC
GATGCTCACTCAAAGGCGGTAATACGGTTATCCACAGAATCAGGGGATAACGCAGGAAAGAACATGTGAG
CCATATGGGCCCATGTGAGCCATATGGTGCACTCTCAGTACAATCTGCTCTGATGCCGCATAGTTAAGCC
AGCCCCGACACCCGCCAACACCCGCTGACGCGCCCTGACGGGCTTGTCTGCTCCCGGCATCCGCTTACAG
ACAAGCTGTGACCGTCTCCGGGAGCTGCATGTGTCAGAGGTTTTCACCGTCATCACCGAAACGCGCGA
Features (pLannotate 1.2.2; 15 found; start..end, strand, type, name):
     96..200     +  promoter       AmpR promoter: bla
    201..1061    +  CDS            AmpR: β-lactamase; bla; confers resistance to ampicillin, carbenicillin, and related antibiotics
   1232..1820    +  rep_origin     ori: high-copy-number ColE1/pMB1/pBR322/pUC origin of replication
   2003..2095    +  CDS            lacI (fragment): lac repressor; lacI; The lac repressor binds to the lac operator to inhibit transcription in E. coli. This inhibition can be relieved by adding lactose or isopropyl-β-D-thiogalactopyranoside (IPTG).
   2108..2129    +  protein_bind   CAP binding site: CAP binding activates transcription in the presence of cAMP. E. coli catabolite activator protein
   2144..2174    +  promoter       lac promoter: promoter for the E. coli lac operon
   2182..2198    +  protein_bind   lac operator: The lac repressor binds to the lac operator to inhibit transcription in E. coli. This inhibition can be relieved by adding lactose or isopropyl-β-D-thiogalactopyranoside (IPTG). lac repressor encoded by lacI
   4250..4266    -  misc_feature   MCS (fragment): pUC18/19 multiple cloning site
   4283..4348    +  CDS            3xFLAG: three tandem FLAG® epitope tags, followed by an enterokinase cleavage site
   4361..5284    +  CDS            mts: PP2A_DROME - Also known as PP2A, Pp2A-28D. Experimental evidence at protein level: Swiss-Prot protein existence level 1. From Drosophila melanogaster (Fruit fly).
   5310..5351    +  CDS            V5 tag: epitope tag from simian virus 5
   5396..5525    +  polyA_signal   OpIE-2 poly(A) signal: immediate-early gene 2 from the Orgyia pseudotsugata multicapsid nucleopolyhedrovirus; baculovirus polyadenylation signal
   5534..5601    -  rep_origin     RSF ori (fragment): Plasmids containing the RSF 1030 origin of replication can be propagated in E. coli cells that contain additional plasmids with compatible origins.
   5621..5672    -  misc_feature   bom (fragment): basis of mobility region from pBR322
   5774..1       -  CDS            rop (fragment) (across the origin): Rop protein, which maintains plasmids at low copy number; rop
