[The description below was written by a language model from this plasmid's Addgene catalogue record and pLannotate feature annotations shown in this document.]
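Description:
pUb FLAG-Mts is an insect-cell expression plasmid built on the pUb 3xFLAG MCS backbone. It expresses the Drosophila melanogaster microtubule star (mts) protein, the catalytic subunit of protein phosphatase 2A, with an N-terminal epitope tag. In E. coli it is propagated through a high-copy ColE1/pUC-type origin and selected with ampicillin via the β-lactamase gene and its native promoter. The feature table also picks up residual cloning-vector sequences that have no role in the payload: a lacI fragment, the CAP site, the lac promoter and operator, and fragments of an MCS, RSF ori, bom and rop. The catalogue lists a total size of 5,753 bp, whereas the sequenced record is 5,808 nt.

According to the catalogue, expression is driven by the Ubi-p63e (ubiquitin) promoter, which gives constitutive expression in Drosophila cells. The automated annotation does not label this promoter. It presumably lies in the large unannotated stretch between the lac elements and the 3xFLAG sequence. The backbone-encoded 3xFLAG tag, which includes an enterokinase cleavage site, sits immediately upstream of the mts coding sequence, which was inserted between BamHI and XbaI sites that both remain intact. A V5 tag sequence is annotated downstream of mts, but the record lists only the N-terminal 3xFLAG as a tag and does not say whether V5 is translated as part of the fusion. Transcripts are terminated by the baculovirus OpIE-2 polyadenylation signal.

No selectable marker for insect cells is annotated or listed. The plasmid is meant to produce FLAG-tagged Mts for detection or immunoprecipitation, and the associated publication concerns the Integrator phosphatase module and premature transcription termination.
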