Addgene plasmid #195065: pUb FLAG-Mts
Purpose: Expresses FLAG-tagged Drosophila mts protein
Depositing lab: Jeremy Wilusz. Depositing organization: Baylor College of Medicine. Publication: IntS6 and the Integrator phosphatase module tune the efficiency of select premature transcription termination events. Fujiwara R, Zhai SN, Liang D, Shah AP, Tracey M, Ma XK, Fields CJ, Mendoza-Figueroa MS, Meline MC, Tatomer DC, Yang L, Wilusz JE. Mol Cell. 2023 Nov 14:S1097-2765(23)00902-4. doi: 10.1016/j.molcel.2023.10.035. PubMed 37995689.
Backbone
  Vector backbone: pUb 3xFLAG MCS
  Total vector size (bp): 5753
  Vector type: Insect Expression
Growth in bacteria
  Bacterial resistance: Ampicillin, 100 μg/mL
  Growth temperature: 37°C
  Growth strain: DH5alpha
  Copy number: Unknown
Gene/Insert
  Gene/Insert name: microtubule star
  Species: D. melanogaster (fly)
  Entrez Gene: mts (a.k.a. Dmel_CG7109, 5559, CG7109, DmPp2A-28D, Dmel\CG7109, ER2-6, MTS, MTS/PP2A, Mts, PP2, PP2A, PP2A 28D, PP2A C, PP2A-C, PP2A/MTS, PP2AC, PP2A[C], PP2A[[C]], PP2Ac, PP2a, PP2a 28D, Pp2A, Pp2A-28D, dPP2A, dPP2A-C, l(2)02496, l(2)s5286, pp2A)
  Promoter: Ubi-p63e
  Tag / fusion protein: 3xFLAG (N terminal on backbone)
  Cloning method: Restriction Enzyme; 5′ cloning site BamHI (not destroyed); 3′ cloning site XbaI (not destroyed)
  Sequencing primers: 5′ CAAAGTTGGCGTCGATAAATAAGTTTCC
Terms and licenses: Academic/Nonprofit Terms; Industry Terms: Not Available to Industry
How to cite: pUb FLAG-Mts was a gift from Jeremy Wilusz (Addgene plasmid # 195065 ; http://n2t.net/addgene:195065 ; RRID:Addgene_195065)
